Addgene plasmid #168282: Bin1 delta N-BAR
Purpose: Express N-BAR-deleted Bin1 mutant (aa 268-476)
Depositing lab: Cheng-han Yu. Depositing organization: University of Hong Kong. Publication: Podosome formation promotes plasma membrane invagination and integrin-beta3 endocytosis on a viscous RGD-membrane. Cao F, Zhou Y, Liu X, Yu CH. Commun Biol. 2020 Mar 13;3(1):117. doi: 10.1038/s42003-020-0843-2. PubMed 32170110.
Backbone
  Vector backbone: pmCherry-N1
  Backbone size w/o insert (bp): 4733
  Vector type: Mammalian Expression
  Selectable markers: Neomycin (select with G418)
Growth in bacteria
  Bacterial resistance: Kanamycin, 50 μg/mL
  Growth temperature: 37°C
  Growth strain: DH5alpha
  Copy number: Unknown
Gene/Insert
  Gene/Insert name: Bin1 (alt name: Bridging integrator 1)
  Species: M. musculus (mouse)
  Insert size (bp): 627
  Mutation: aa 268-476
  GenBank ID: NM_001083334.1
  Entrez Gene: Bin1 (a.k.a. ALP-1, Am, Amphl, BRAMP-2, SH3P9)
Resource information
  A portion of this plasmid was derived from a plasmid made by: Wildtype Bin1 plasmid was from Addgene 27693, and mCherry tag was removed during the subcloning.
Terms and licenses: Academic/Nonprofit Terms; Industry Terms: Not Available to Industry
How to cite: Bin1 delta N-BAR was a gift from Cheng-han Yu (Addgene plasmid # 168282 ; http://n2t.net/addgene:168282 ; RRID:Addgene_168282)
