[The description below was written by a language model from this plasmid's Addgene catalogue record and pLannotate feature annotations shown in this document.]
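Description:
Bin1 delta N-BAR is a mammalian expression plasmid built on the pmCherry-N1 backbone that drives expression of a truncated mouse Bin1 (bridging integrator 1, also called amphiphysin-like/SH3P9). The insert is about 630 bp and corresponds to residues 268–476, so it lacks the N-terminal N-BAR domain that gives Bin1 its membrane-curvature-sensing and tubulating activity. The fragment sits directly downstream of the human cytomegalovirus immediate early enhancer and promoter and is followed by an SV40 polyadenylation signal. According to the record, the wild-type Bin1 source was an earlier deposited plasmid, and the mCherry tag was removed during subcloning. Consistent with this, the sequenced plasmid (4,575 nt) is smaller than the listed empty backbone and the feature table shows no fluorescent protein, so the protein appears to be expressed untagged.

The plasmid is propagated in E. coli through a high-copy ColE1/pUC-type origin and also carries an f1 phage origin. A single Tn5 aminoglycoside phosphotransferase (NeoR/KanR) gene serves both hosts: a bacterial bla-type promoter drives it for kanamycin selection, and the SV40 enhancer/early promoter, with an HSV TK polyadenylation signal, drives it for G418 selection of transfected mammalian cells. The short large T antigen, ble and bGH poly(A) annotations are small fragments and are probably backbone remnants rather than functional elements.

The construct serves as a domain-deletion mutant for testing how the N-BAR domain contributes to Bin1 function. The associated study concerned podosome formation, plasma membrane invagination and integrin-beta3 endocytosis.
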