Features (pLannotate 1.2.2; 13 found; start..end, strand, type, name):
     61..364     +  enhancer       CMV enhancer: human cytomegalovirus immediate early enhancer
    365..568     +  promoter       CMV promoter: human cytomegalovirus (CMV) immediate early promoter
    600..1229    +  CDS            Bin1 (fragment): BIN1_MOUSE - Also known as Amphl, Sh3p9. Experimental evidence at protein level: Swiss-Prot protein existence level 1. Is a key player in the control of plasma membrane curvature, and membrane shaping and remodeling. Required in muscle cells for the formation of T-tubules, tubular invaginations of the plasma membrane that function in depolarization-contraction coupling. Required in muscle cells for the formation of T-tubules, tubular invaginations of the plasma membrane that function in depolarization-contraction coupling (PubMed:12183633). Is a negative regulator of endocytosis (By similarity
   1257..1340    +  CDS            large T antigen (fragment): large T antigen from SV40 (simian virus 40)
   1363..1484    +  polyA_signal   SV40 poly(A) signal: SV40 polyadenylation signal
   1518..1946    -  rep_origin     f1 ori (sequence partly withheld): f1 bacteriophage origin of replication; arrow indicates direction of (+) strand synthesis
   1973..2077    +  promoter       AmpR promoter: bla
   2079..2436    +  promoter       SV40 promoter: SV40 enhancer and early promoter
   2471..3265    +  CDS            NeoR/KanR: aminoglycoside phosphotransferase from Tn5; aph(3')-II (or nptII); confers resistance to neomycin, kanamycin, and G418 (Geneticin®)
   3286..3438    +  CDS            ble (fragment): BLE_KLEPN - Experimental evidence at protein level: Swiss-Prot protein existence level 1. Binding protein with a strong affinity to the bleomycin family of antibiotics. Binds to CL990; an antimitotic-antibiotic compound. From Klebsiella pneumoniae.
   3497..3544    +  polyA_signal   HSV TK poly(A) signal: herpes simplex virus thymidine kinase polyadenylation signal (Cole and Stacy, 1985)
   3635..3651    -  polyA_signal   bGH poly(A) signal (fragment): bovine growth hormone polyadenylation signal
   3873..4461    +  rep_origin     ori: high-copy-number ColE1/pMB1/pBR322/pUC origin of replication
>Addgene plasmid #168282 | Bin1 delta N-BAR | addgene full sequence | sequence record 331149 | Addgene NGS Result
TAGTTATTAATAGTAATCAATTACGGGGTCATTAGTTCATAGCCCATATATGGAGTTCCGCGTTACATAA
CTTACGGTAAATGGCCCGCCTGGCTGACCGCCCAACGACCCCCGCCCATTGACGTCAATAATGACGTATG
TTCCCATAGTAACGCCAATAGGGACTTTCCATTGACGTCAATGGGTGGAGTATTTACGGTAAACTGCCCA
CTTGGCAGTACATCAAGTGTATCATATGCCAAGTACGCCCCCTATTGACGTCAATGACGGTAAATGGCCC
GCCTGGCATTATGCCCAGTACATGACCTTATGGGACTTTCCTACTTGGCAGTACATCTACGTATTAGTCA
TCGCTATTACCATGGTGATGCGGTTTTGGCAGTACATCAATGGGCGTGGATAGCGGTTTGACTCACGGGG
ATTTCCAAGTCTCCACCCCATTGACGTCAATGGGAGTTTGTTTTGGCACCAAAATCAACGGGACTTTCCA
AAATGTCGTAACAACTCCGCCCCATTGACGCAAATGGGCGGTAGGCGTGTACGGTGGGAGGTCTATATAA
GCAGAGCTGGTTTAGTGAACCGTCAGATCCGCTAGCATGCCTCCTCCAGATGGCTCCCCTGCTGCTACCC
CTGAGATCAGAGTGAACCATGAGCCAGAGCCGGCCAGTGGGGCCTCACCCGGGGCTACCATCCCCAAGTC
CCCATCTCAGCTCCGGAAAGGCCCACCTGTCCCTCCGCCTCCCAAACACACCCCATCCAAGGAGATGAAG
CAGGAGCAGATTCTCAGCCTTTTTGATGACGCATTTGTCCCTGAGATCAGCGTGACCACCCCCTCCCAGC
CAGCAGAGGCCTCCGAGGTGGTGGGTGGAGCCCAGGAGCCAGGGGAGACAGCAGCCAGTGAAGCAACCTC
CAGCTCTCTTCCGGCTGTGGTGGTGGAGACCTTCTCCGCAACTGTGAATGGGGCGGTGGAGGGCAGCGCT
GGGACTGGACGCTTGGACCTGCCCCCGGGATTCATGTTCAAGGTTCAAGCCCAGCATGATTACACGGCCA
CTGACACTGATGAGCTGCAACTCAAAGCTGGCGATGTGGTGTTGGTGATTCCTTTCCAGAACCCAGAGGA
GCAGGATGAAGGCTGGCTCATGGGTGTGAAGGAGAGCGACTGGAATCAGCACAAGGAACTGGAGAAATGC
CGCGGCGTCTTCCCGGAGAATTTTACAGAGCGGGTGCAGCTCGAGAGTAAAGCGGCCGCGACTCTAGATC
ATAATCAGCCATACCACATTTGTAGAGGTTTTACTTGCTTTAAAAAACCTCCCACACCTCCCCCTGAACC
TGAAACATAAAATGAATGCAATTGTTGTTGTTAACTTGTTTATTGCAGCTTATAATGGTTACAAATAAAG
CAATAGCATCACAAATTTCACAAATAAAGCATTTTTTTCACTGCATTCTAGTTGTGGTTTGTCCAAACTC
ATCAATGTATCTTAAGGCGTAAATTGTAAGCGTTAATATTTTGTTAAAATTCGCGTTAAATTTTTGTTAA
ATCAGCTCATTTTTTAACCAATAGGCCGAAATCGGCAAAATCCCTTATAAATCAAAAGAATAGACCGAGA
TAGGGT
[37 nt withheld, positions 1617-1653]
AAAGAACGTGGACTCCAACGTCAAAGG
[49 nt withheld, positions 1681-1729]
T
[91 nt withheld, positions 1731-1821]
G
[124 nt withheld, positions 1823-1946]
CAGGTGGCACTTTTCGGGGAAATGTGCGCGGAACCCCTATTTGTTTATTTTTCTAAATACATTCAAATAT
GTATCCGCTCATGAGACAATAACCCTGATAAATGCTTCAATAATATTGAAAAAGGAAGAGTCCTGAGGCG
GAAAGAACCAGCTGTGGAATGTGTGTCAGTTAGGGTGTGGAAAGTCCCCAGGCTCCCCAGCAGGCAGAAG
TATGCAAAGCATGCATCTCAATTAGTCAGCAACCAGGTGTGGAAAGTCCCCAGGCTCCCCAGCAGGCAGA
AGTATGCAAAGCATGCATCTCAATTAGTCAGCAACCATAGTCCCGCCCCTAACTCCGCCCATCCCGCCCC
TAACTCCGCCCAGTTCCGCCCATTCTCCGCCCCATGGCTGACTAATTTTTTTTATTTATGCAGAGGCCGA
GGCCGCCTCGGCCTCTGAGCTATTCCAGAAGTAGTGAGGAGGCTTTTTTGGAGGCCTAGGCTTTTGCAAA
GATCGATCAAGAGACAGGATGAGGATCGTTTCGCATGATTGAACAAGATGGATTGCACGCAGGTTCTCCG
GCCGCTTGGGTGGAGAGGCTATTCGGCTATGACTGGGCACAACAGACAATCGGCTGCTCTGATGCCGCCG
TGTTCCGGCTGTCAGCGCAGGGGCGCCCGGTTCTTTTTGTCAAGACCGACCTGTCCGGTGCCCTGAATGA
ACTGCAAGACGAGGCAGCGCGGCTATCGTGGCTGGCCACGACGGGCGTTCCTTGCGCAGCTGTGCTCGAC
GTTGTCACTGAAGCGGGAAGGGACTGGCTGCTATTGGGCGAAGTGCCGGGGCAGGATCTCCTGTCATCTC
ACCTTGCTCCTGCCGAGAAAGTATCCATCATGGCTGATGCAATGCGGCGGCTGCATACGCTTGATCCGGC
TACCTGCCCATTCGACCACCAAGCGAAACATCGCATCGAGCGAGCACGTACTCGGATGGAAGCCGGTCTT
GTCGATCAGGATGATCTGGACGAAGAGCATCAGGGGCTCGCGCCAGCCGAACTGTTCGCCAGGCTCAAGG
CGAGCATGCCCGACGGCGAGGATCTCGTCGTGACCCATGGCGATGCCTGCTTGCCGAATATCATGGTGGA
AAATGGCCGCTTTTCTGGATTCATCGACTGTGGCCGGCTGGGTGTGGCGGACCGCTATCAGGACATAGCG
TTGGCTACCCGTGATATTGCTGAAGAGCTTGGCGGCGAATGGGCTGACCGCTTCCTCGTGCTTTACGGTA
TCGCCGCTCCCGATTCGCAGCGCATCGCCTTCTATCGCCTTCTTGACGAGTTCTTCTGAGCGGGACTCTG
GGGTTCGAAATGACCGACCAAGCGACGCCCAACCTGCCATCACGAGATTTCGATTCCACCGCCGCCTTCT
ATGAAAGGTTGGGCTTCGGAATCGTTTTCCGGGACGCCGGCTGGATGATCCTCCAGCGCGGGGATCTCAT
GCTGGAGTTCTTCGCCCACCCTAGGGGGAGGCTAACTGAAACACGGAAGGAGACAATACCGGAAGGAACC
CGCGCTATGACGGCAATAAAAAGACAGAATAAAACGCACGGTGTTGGGTCGTTTGTTCATAAACGCGGGG
TTCGGTCCCAGGGCTGGCACTCTGTCGATACCCCACCGAGACCCCATTGGGGCCAATACGCCCGCGTTTC
TTCCTTTTCCCCACCCCACCCCCCAAGTTCGGGTGAAGGCCCAGGGCTCGCAGCCAACGTCGGGGCGGCA
GGCCCTGCCATAGCCTCAGGTTACTCATATATACTTTAGATTGATTTAAAACTTCATTTTTAATTTAAAA
GGATCTAGGTGAAGATCCTTTTTGATAATCTCATGACCAAAATCCCTTAACGTGAGTTTTCGTTCCACTG
AGCGTCAGACCCCGTAGAAAAGATCAAAGGATCTTCTTGAGATCCTTTTTTTCTGCGCGTAATCTGCTGC
TTGCAAACAAAAAAACCACCGCTACCAGCGGTGGTTTGTTTGCCGGATCAAGAGCTACCAACTCTTTTTC
CGAAGGTAACTGGCTTCAGCAGAGCGCAGATACCAAATACTGTTCTTCTAGTGTAGCCGTAGTTAGGCCA
CCACTTCAAGAACTCTGTAGCACCGCCTACATACCTCGCTCTGCTAATCCTGTTACCAGTGGCTGCTGCC
AGTGGCGATAAGTCGTGTCTTACCGGGTTGGACTCAAGACGATAGTTACCGGATAAGGCGCAGCGGTCGG
GCTGAACGGGGGGTTCGTGCACACAGCCCAGCTTGGAGCGAACGACCTACACCGAACTGAGATACCTACA
GCGTGAGCTATGAGAAAGCGCCACGCTTCCCGAAGGGAGAAAGGCGGACAGGTATCCGGTAAGCGGCAGG
GTCGGAACAGGAGAGCGCACGAGGGAGCTTCCAGGGGGAAACGCCTGGTATCTTTATAGTCCTGTCGGGT
TTCGCCACCTCTGACTTGAGCGTCGATTTTTGTGATGCTCGTCAGGGGGGCGGAGCCTATGGAAAAACGC
CAGCAACGCGGCCTTTTTACGGTTCCTGGCCTTTTGCTGGCCTTTTGCTCACATGTTCTTTCCTGCGTTA
TCCCCTGATTCTGTGGATAACCGTATTACCGCCATGCAT
