>Addgene plasmid #168282 | Bin1 delta N-BAR | depositor partial sequence | sequence record 326269 | CMF-F
AGAGCTGGTTTAGTGAACCGTCAGATCCGCTAGCATGCCTCCTCCAGATGGCTCCCCTGCTGCTACCCCT
GAGATCAGAGTGAACCATGAGCCAGAGCCGGCCAGTGGGGCCTCACCCGGGGCTACCATCCCCAAGTCCC
CATCTCAGCTCCGGAAAGGCCCACCTGTCCCTCCGCCTCCCAAACACACCCCATCCAAGGAGATGAAGCA
GGAGCAGATTCTCAGCCTTTTTGATGACGCATTTGTCCCTGAGATCAGCGTGACCACCCCCTCCCAGCCA
GCAGAGGCCTCCGAGGTGGTGGGTGGAGCCCAGGAGCCAGGGGAGACAGCAGCCAGTGAAGCAACCTCCA
GCTCTCTTCCGGCTGTGGTGGTGGAGACCTTCTCCGCAACTGTGAATGGGGCGGTGGAGGGCAGCGCTGG
GACTGGACGCTTGGACCTGCCCCCGGGATTCATGTTCAAGGTTCAAGCCCAGCATGATTACACGGCCACT
GACACTGATGAGCTGCAACTCAAAGCTGGCGATGTGGTGTTGGTGATTCCTTTCCAGAACCCAGAGGAGC
AGGATGAAGGCTGGCTCATGGGTGTGAAGGAGAGCGACTGGAATCAGCACAAGGAACTGGAGAAATGCCG
CGGCGTCTTCCCGGAGAATTTTACAGAGCGGGTGCAGCTCGAGAGTAAAGCGGCCGCGACTCTAGATCAT
AATCAGCCATACCACATTTGTAGAGGTTTTACTTGCTTTAAAAAACCTCCCACACCTCCCCCTGAACCTG
AAACATAAAATGAATGCAATTGTTGTTGTTAACTTGTTTATTGCAGCTTATAATGGTTACAAATAAAGCA
ATAGCATCACAAATTTCACAAATAAAGCATTTTTTTCACTGCATTCTAGTTGTGGTTTGTCCAAACTCAT
CAATGTATCTTAAGGCGTAAATTGTAAGCGTTAATATTTTGTTAAAATTCGCGTTAAATTTTTGTTAAAT
CAGCTCATTTTTTAACC
